>Addgene plasmid #108423 | pCAG-Archon1-KGC-EGFP-ER2-WPRE | depositor full sequence | sequence record 204560 | pCAG-Archon1-KGC-EGFP-ER2-WPRE sequence 7490 bps
GTCGACATTGATTATTGACTAGAGTCATCCTCATCGTCGACATTGATTATTGACTAGTTATTAATAGTAA
TCAATTACGGGGTCATTAGTTCATAGCCCATATATGGAGTTCCGCGTTACATAACTTACGGTAAATGGCC
CGCCTGGCTGACCGCCCAACGACCCCCGCCCATTGACGTCAATAATGACGTATGTTCCCATAGTAACGCC
AATAGGGACTTTCCATTGACGTCAATGGGTGGACTATTTACGGTAAACTGCCCACTTGGCAGTACATCAA
GTGTATCATATGCCAAGTACGCCCCCTATTGACGTCAATGACGGTAAATGGCCCGCCTGGCATTATGCCC
AGTACATGACCTTATGGGACTTTCCTACTTGGCAGTACATCTACGTATTAGTCATCGCTATTACCATGGG
TCGAGGTGAGCCCCACGTTCTGCTTCACTCTCCCCATCTCCCCCCCCTCCCCACCCCCAATTTTGTATTT
ATTTATTTTTTAATTATTTTGTGCAGCGATGGGGGCGGGGGGGGGGGGGGCGCGCGCCAGGCGGGGCGGG
GCGGGGGCGAGGGCGGGGCGGGGCGAGGCGGAGAGGTGCGGCGGCAGCCAATCAGAGCGGCGCGCTCCGA
AAGTTTCCTTTTATGGCGAGGCGGCGGCGGCGGCGGCCCTATAAAAAGCGAAGCGCGCGGCGGGCGGGAG
TCGCTGCGTTGCCTTCGCCCCGTGCCCCGCTCCGCGCCGCCTCGCGCCGCCCGCCCCGGCTCTGACTGAC
CGCGTTACTCCCACAGGTGAGCGGGCGGGACGGCCCTTCTCCTCCGGGCTGTAATTAGCGCTTGGTTTAA
TGACGGCTCGTTTCTTTTCTGTGGCTGCGTGAAAGCCTTAAAGGGCTCCGGGAGGGCCCTTTGTGCGGGG
GGGAGCGGCTCGGGGGGTGCGTGCGTGTGTGTGTGCGTGGGGAGCGCCGCGTGCGGCCCGCGCTGCCCGG
CGGCTGTGAGCGCTGCGGGCGCGGCGCGGGGCTTTGTGCGCTCCGCGTGTGCGCGAGGGGAGCGCGGCCG
GGGGCGGTGCCCCGCGGTGCGGGGGGGCTGCGAGGGGAACAAAGGCTGCGTGCGGGGTGTGTGCGTGGGG
GGGTGAGCAGGGGGTGTGGGCGCGGCGGTCGGGCTGTAACCCCCCCCTGCACCCCCCTCCCCGAGTTGCT
GAGCACGGCCCGGCTTCGGGTGCGGGGCTCCGTGCGGGGCGTGGCGCGGGGCTCGCCGTGCCGGGCGGGG
GGTGGCGGCAGGTGGGGGTGCCGGGCGGGGCGGGGCCGCCTCGGGCCGGGGAGGGCTCGGGGGAGGGGCG
CGGCGGCCCCGGAGCGCCGGCGGCTGTCGAGGCGCGGCGAGCCGCAGCCATTGCCTTTTATGGTAATCGT
GCGAGAGGGCGCAGGGACTTCCTTTGTCCCAAATCTGTGCGGAGCCGAAATCTGGGAGGCGCCGCCGCAC
CCCCTCTAGCGGGCGCGGGGCGAAGCGGTGCGGCGCCGGCAGGAAGGAAATGGGCGGGGAGGGCCTTCGT
GCGTCGCCGCGCCGCCGTCCCCTTCTCCCTCTCCAGCCTCGGGGCTGTCCGCGGGGGGACGGCTGCCTTC
GGGGGGGACGGGGCAGGGCGGGGTTCGGCTTCTGGCGTGTGACCGGCGGCTCTAGAGCCTCTGCTAACCA
TGTTCATGCCTTCTTCTTTTTCCTACAGCTCCTGGGCAACGTGCTGGTTATTGTGCTGTCTCATCATTTT
GGCAAAGAATTCGGTACCGCCACCATGGTTTCTATCGCACTGCAGGCTGGTTATGACCTCCTCGGAGATG
GTAGACCTGAAAGTCTGTGGCTCGGAATTGGTACACTGCTGATGCTGATCGGAACCTTCTACTTCCTGGT
TAGAGCGTGGGGAGAGACTGACAAGGATGCACGGGAGTACTACGCAGTGACAATCCTGGTCAGCGGTATT
GCCAGTGCAGCTTATCTGTCAATGTTCTTTGGTATTGGCCTCACAGAGGTGCCAGTAGGTGGAGAGATGC
TGAACATCTACTACGCAAGATACGCACAGTGGCTGTTCACTACACCACTGTTGCTGCTGCACCTGGCACT
CCTGGCCAAAGTTGATAGAGTGACCATCGGCACTCTCGTTGGCGTCGATGCTCTGATGATTGTCACAGGC
CTGATAGGAACACTGTCACATACTGCCATTGCCAGATACTCTTGGTGGCTGTTCTCAACTATCTGTATGA
TCGTCGTTCTGTATGTCCTGGCCACTTCTCTGCGGTCAGCCGCTAAGGAGAGAGGCCCAGAGGTTGCCTC
AACCTTCAACATCCTCACCGCACTGGTTCTGGTCCTGTGGACTGCTTACCCTATCATCTGGATTATCGGC
ACCGAGGGTGCCGGAGTTGTGGGCCTGGGAATCGAAACTTTGCTGTTCATGGTGCTGGACGTCACCGCCA
AGGTGGGCTTCGGTTTTATCCTGCTCAGGTCAAGAGCCATTCTGCAAGATACAGAAGCACCTGAACCTTC
AGCTGGAGCTGATACCGGTGCCGCCGACCGCCCGGTAGTAGCAGTGAGCAAGGCGGCCGCCAAGAGCAGG
ATCACCAGCGAGGGCGAGTACATCCCCCTGGACCAGATCGACATCAACGTGGTGAGCAAGGGCGAGGAGC
TGTTCACCGGGGTGGTGCCCATCCTGGTCGAGCTGGACGGCGACGTAAACGGCCACAAGTTCAGCGTGTC
CGGCGAGGGCGAGGGCGATGCCACCTACGGCAAGCTGACCCTGAAGTTCATTTGCACCACCGGCAAGCTG
CCCGTGCCCTGGCCCACCCTCGTGACCACCCTGACCTACGGCGTGCAGTGCTTCAGCCGCTACCCCGACC
ACATGAAGCAGCACGACTTCTTCAAGTCCGCCATGCCCGAAGGCTACGTCCAGGAGCGCACCATCTTCTT
CAAGGACGACGGCAACTACAAGACCCGCGCCGAGGTGAAGTTCGAGGGCGACACCCTGGTGAACCGCATC
GAGCTGAAGGGCATCGACTTCAAGGAGGACGGCAACATCCTGGGGCACAAGCTGGAGTACAACTACAACA
GCCACAACGTCTATATCATGGCCGACAAGCAGAAGAACGGCATCAAGGTGAACTTCAAGATCCGCCACAA
CATCGAGGACGGCAGCGTGCAGCTCGCCGACCACTACCAGCAGAACACCCCCATCGGCGACGGCCCCGTG
CTGCTGCCCGACAACCACTACCTGAGCACCCAGTCCGCCCTGAGCAAAGACCCCAACGAGAAGCGCGATC
ACATGGTCCTGCTGGAGTTCGTGACCGCCGCCGGGATCACTCTCGGCATGGACGAGCTGTACAAGTTCTG
CTACGAGAACGAGGTGTAATGTACAAGTAAAGCGGCCCCGGACTCGAGGCCGCAGGTAAGTATCAAGGTT
ACAAGACAGGTTTAAGGAGACCAATAGAAACTGGGCTTGTCGAGACAGAGAAGACTCTTGCGTTTCTGAT
AGGCACCTATTGGTCTTACTGACATCCACTTTGCCTTTCTCTCCACAGGTGTCGACAATCAACCTCTGGA
TTACAAAATTTGTGAAAGATTGACTGGTATTCTTAACTATGTTGCTCCTTTTACGCTATGTGGATACGCT
GCTTTAATGCCTTTGTATCATGCTATTGCTTCCCGTATGGCTTTCATTTTCTCCTCCTTGTATAAATCCT
GGTTGCTGTCTCTTTATGAGGAGTTGTGGCCCGTTGTCAGGCAACGTGGCGTGGTGTGCACTGTGTTTGC
TGACGCAACCCCCACTGGTTGGGGCATTGCCACCACCTGTCAGCTCCTTTCCGGGACTTTCGCTTTCCCC
CTCCCTATTGCCACGGCGGAACTCATCGCCGCCTGCCTTGCCCGCTGCTGGACAGGGGCTCGGCTGTTGG
GCACTGACAATTCCGTGGTGTTGTCGGGGAAGCTGACGTCCTTTCCATGGCTGCTCGCCTGTGTTGCCAC
CTGGATTCTGCGCGGGACGTCCTTCTGCTACGTCCCTTCGGCCCTCAATCCAGCGGACCTTCCTTCCCGC
GGCCTGCTGCCGGCTCTGCGGCCTCTTCCGCGTCTTCGCCTTCGCCCTCAGACGAGTCGGATCTCCCTTT
GGGCCGCCTCCCCGCCTGGAATTCGAGCTCGGTACGATCAGCCTCGACTGTGCCTTCTAGTTGCCAGCCA
TCTGTTGTTTGCCCCTCCCCCGTGCCTTCCTTGACCCTGGAAGGTGCCACTCCCACTGTCCTTTCCTAAT
AAAATGAGGAAATTGCATCGCATTGTCTGAGTAGGTGTCATTCTATTCTGGGGGGTGGGGTGGGGCAGGA
CAGCAAGGGGGAGGATTGGGAAGACAATAGCAGGCCAGCTTTTGTTCCCTTTAGGGTTAATTGCGCGCTT
GGCGCTAATCATGGTCATAGCTGTTTCCACTCCTCAGGTGCAGGCTGCCTATCAGAAGGTGGTGGCTGGT
GTGGCCAATGCCCTGGCTCACAAATACCACTGAGATCGTTTTCCCTCTGCCAAAAATTATGGGGACATCA
TGAAGCCCCTTGAGCATCTGACTTCTGGCTAATAAAGGAAATTTATTTTCATTGCAATAGTGTGTTGAAT
TTTTTGTGTCTCTCACTCGGAAGGACATATGGGAGGGCAAATCATTTAAAACATCAGAATGAGTATTTGG
TTTAGAGTTTGGCAACATATGCCATATGCTGGCTGCCATGAACAAAGGTGGCTATAAAGAGGTCATCAGT
ATATGAAACAGCCCCCTGCTGTCCATTCCTTATTCCATAGAAAAGCCTTGACTTGAGGTTAGATTTTTTT
TTATATTTTGTTTGTGTTATTTTTTTCTTTAACATCCCTAAAATTTTCCTTACATGTTTTACTAGCCAGA
TTTTTCCTCCTCTCCTGACTACTCCCAGTCATAGCTGTCCCTCTTCTCTTATGAAGATCCCTCGACCTGC
AGCCCAAGCTTGGCGTAATCATGGTCATAGCTGTTTCCTGTGTGAAATTGTTATCCGCTCACAATTCCAC
ACAACATACGAGCCGGAAGCATAAAGTGTAAAGCCTGGGGTGCCTAATGAGTGAGCTAACTCACATTAAT
TGCGTTGCGCTCACTGCCCGCTTTCCAGTCGGGAAACCTGTCGTGCCAGCGGATCCGCATCTCAATTAGT
CAGCAACCATAGTCCCGCCCCTAACTCCGCCCATCCCGCCCCTAACTCCGCCCAGTTCCGCCCATTCTCC
GCCCCATGGCTGACTAATTTTTTTTATTTATGCAGAGGCCGAGGCCGCCTCGGCCTCTGAGCTATTCCAG
AAGTAGTGAGGAGGCTTTTTTGGAGGCCTAGGCTTTTGCAAAAAGCTAACTTGTTTATTGCAGCTTATAA
TGGTTACAAATAAAGCAATAGCATCACAAATTTCACAAATAAAGCATTTTTTTCACTGCATTCTAGTTGT
GGTTTGTCCAAACTCATCAATGTATCTTATCATGTCTGGATCCGCTGCATTAATGAATCGGCCAACGCGC
GGGGAGAGGCGGTTTGCGTATTGGGCGCTCTTCCGCTTCCTCGCTCACTGACTCGCTGCGCTCGGTCGTT
CGGCTGCGGCGAGCGGTATCAGCTCACTCAAAGGCGGTAATACGGTTATCCACAGAATCAGGGGATAACG
CAGGAAAGAACATGTGAGCAAAAGGCCAGCAAAAGGCCAGGAACCGTAAAAAGGCCGCGTTGCTGGCGTT
TTTCCATAGGCTCCGCCCCCCTGACGAGCATCACAAAAATCGACGCTCAAGTCAGAGGTGGCGAAACCCG
ACAGGACTATAAAGATACCAGGCGTTTCCCCCTGGAAGCTCCCTCGTGCGCTCTCCTGTTCCGACCCTGC
CGCTTACCGGATACCTGTCCGCCTTTCTCCCTTCGGGAAGCGTGGCGCTTTCTCAATGCTCACGCTGTAG
GTATCTCAGTTCGGTGTAGGTCGTTCGCTCCAAGCTGGGCTGTGTGCACGAACCCCCCGTTCAGCCCGAC
CGCTGCGCCTTATCCGGTAACTATCGTCTTGAGTCCAACCCGGTAAGACACGACTTATCGCCACTGGCAG
CAGCCACTGGTAACAGGATTAGCAGAGCGAGGTATGTAGGCGGTGCTACAGAGTTCTTGAAGTGGTGGCC
TAACTACGGCTACACTAGAAGGACAGTATTTGGTATCTGCGCTCTGCTGAAGCCAGTTACCTTCGGAAAA
AGAGTTGGTAGCTCTTGATCCGGCAAACAAACCACCGCTGGTAGCGGTGGTTTTTTTGTTTGCAAGCAGC
AGATTACGCGCAGAAAAAAAGGATCTCAAGAAGATCCTTTGATCTTTTCTACGGGGTCTGACGCTCAGTG
GAACGAAAACTCACGTTAAGGGATTTTGGTCATGAGATTATCAAAAAGGATCTTCACCTAGATCCTTTTA
AATTAAAAATGAAGTTTTAAATCAATCTAAAGTATATATGAGTAAACTTGGTCTGACAGTTACCAATGCT
TAATCAGTGAGGCACCTATCTCAGCGATCTGTCTATTTCGTTCATCCATAGTTGCCTGACTCCCCGTCGT
GTAGATAACTACGATACGGGAGGGCTTACCATCTGGCCCCAGTGCTGCAATGATACCGCGAGACCCACGC
TCACCGGCTCCAGATTTATCAGCAATAAACCAGCCAGCCGGAAGGGCCGAGCGCAGAAGTGGTCCTGCAA
CTTTATCCGCCTCCATCCAGTCTATTAATTGTTGCCGGGAAGCTAGAGTAAGTAGTTCGCCAGTTAATAG
TTTGCGCAACGTTGTTGCCATTGCTACAGGCATCGTGGTGTCACGCTCGTCGTTTGGTATGGCTTCATTC
AGCTCCGGTTCCCAACGATCAAGGCGAGTTACATGATCCCCCATGTTGTGCAAAAAAGCGGTTAGCTCCT
TCGGTCCTCCGATCGTTGTCAGAAGTAAGTTGGCCGCAGTGTTATCACTCATGGTTATGGAGCACTGCAT
AATTCTCTTACTGTCATGCCATCCGTAAGATGCTTTTCTGTGACTGGTGAGTACTCAACCAAGTCATTCT
GAGAATAGTGTATGCGGCGACCGAGTTGCTCTTGCCCGGCGTCAATACGGGATAATACCGCGCCACATAG
CAGAACTTTAAAAGTGCTCATCATTGGAAAACGTTCTTCGGGGCGAAAACTCTCAAGGATCTTACCGCTG
TTGAGATCCAGTTCGATGTAACCCACTCGTGCACCCAACTGATCTTCAGCATCTTTTACTTTCACCAGCG
TTTCTGGGTGAGCAAAAACAGGAAGGCAAAATGCCGCAAAAAAGGGAATAAGGGCGACACGGAAATGTTG
AATACTCATACTCTTCCTTTTTCAATATTATTGAAGCATTTATCAGGGTTATTGTCTCATGAGCGGATAC
ATATTTGAATGTATTTAGAAAAATAAACAAATAGGGGTTCCGCGCACATTTCCCCGAAAAGTGCCACCTG
Features (pLannotate 1.2.2; 25 found; start..end, strand, type, name):
      4..22      +  enhancer       CMV enhancer (fragment): human cytomegalovirus immediate early enhancer
     39..418     +  enhancer       CMV enhancer: human cytomegalovirus immediate early enhancer
    421..696     +  promoter       chicken β-actin promoter: No description available
    697..1708    +  intron         chimeric intron: chimera between introns from chicken β-actin and rabbit β-globin
   1706..1762    +  CDS            HBB (fragment): HBB_LEPEU - Experimental evidence at protein level: Swiss-Prot protein existence level 1. Involved in oxygen transport from the lung to the various peripheral tissues. From Lepus europaeus (European hare).
   1784..2548    +  CDS            aop3: BACR3_HALSD - Experimental evidence at protein level: Swiss-Prot protein existence level 1. Light-driven proton pump. From Halorubrum sodomense.
   2582..2641    +  CDS            KCNJ2 (fragment): KCNJ2_HUMAN - Also known as IRK1. Experimental evidence at protein level: Swiss-Prot protein existence level 1. Probably participates in establishing action potential waveform and excitability of neuronal and muscle tissues. Inward rectifier potassium channels are characterized by a greater tendency to allow potassium to flow into the cell rather than out of it. Their voltage dependence is regulated by the concentration of extracellular potassium; as external potassium is raised, the voltage range of the channel opening shifts to more positive voltages. The inward rectification is mainly due t
   2640..3356    +  CDS            EGFP: the original enhanced GFP (Yang et al., 1996) mammalian codon-optimized
   3416..3548    +  intron         chimeric intron: chimera between introns from human β-globin and immunoglobulin heavy chain genes
   3557..4145    +  misc_feature   WPRE: woodchuck hepatitis virus posttranscriptional regulatory element
   4149..4165    +  misc_feature   MCS (fragment): pUC18/19 multiple cloning site
   4178..4289    +  polyA_signal   bGH poly(A) signal: bovine growth hormone polyadenylation signal
   4439..4510    +  CDS            HBB (fragment): HBB_PONPY - Experimental evidence at transcript level: Swiss-Prot protein existence level 2. Involved in oxygen transport from the lung to the various peripheral tissues. From Pongo pygmaeus (Bornean orangutan).
   4581..4635    +  polyA_signal   β-globin poly(A) signal: rabbit β-globin polyadenylation signal (Gil and Proudfoot, 1987)
   5018..5034    -  protein_bind   lac operator: The lac repressor binds to the lac operator to inhibit transcription in E. coli. This inhibition can be relieved by adding lactose or isopropyl-β-D-thiogalactopyranoside (IPTG). lac repressor encoded by lacI
   5042..5072    -  promoter       lac promoter: promoter for the E. coli lac operon
   5087..5108    -  protein_bind   CAP binding site: CAP binding activates transcription in the presence of cAMP. E. coli catabolite activator protein
   5121..5160    -  CDS            lacI (fragment): lac repressor; lacI; The lac repressor binds to the lac operator to inhibit transcription in E. coli. This inhibition can be relieved by adding lactose or isopropyl-β-D-thiogalactopyranoside (IPTG).
   5167..5189    +  promoter       SV40 promoter (fragment): SV40 enhancer and early promoter
   5213..5348    +  rep_origin     SV40 ori: SV40 origin of replication
   5368..5502    +  polyA_signal   SV40 poly(A) signal: SV40 polyadenylation signal
   5504..5558    -  CDS            lacI (fragment): lac repressor; lacI; The lac repressor binds to the lac operator to inhibit transcription in E. coli. This inhibition can be relieved by adding lactose or isopropyl-β-D-thiogalactopyranoside (IPTG).
   5741..6329    -  rep_origin     ori: high-copy-number ColE1/pMB1/pBR322/pUC origin of replication
   6500..7359    -  CDS            AmpR: β-lactamase; bla; confers resistance to ampicillin, carbenicillin, and related antibiotics
   7360..7464    -  promoter       AmpR promoter: bla
