[The description below was written by a language model from this plasmid's Addgene catalogue record and pLannotate feature annotations shown in this document.]
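Description:
pCAG-Archon1-KGC-EGFP-ER2-WPRE is a 7,490 bp mammalian expression plasmid built on the pCAG-WPRE backbone and carrying the genetically encoded fluorescent voltage reporter Archon1. It is propagated in E. coli as a high-copy plasmid through a ColE1/pUC-type origin and selected with ampicillin via the β-lactamase gene and its own promoter. The backbone also contains lac promoter/operator remnants and an SV40 origin with an SV40 poly(A) signal, which are vector leftovers rather than part of the expression unit. No mammalian selection marker is annotated, so the plasmid appears suited to transient delivery rather than drug selection of stable lines.

Expression is driven by the composite CAG promoter: the CMV immediate-early enhancer, the chicken β-actin promoter and a chimeric β-actin/β-globin intron, a combination that gives strong, broad expression in mammalian cells. The synthetic 1,581 bp insert begins with an opsin coding region that the annotation matches to archaerhodopsin-3, the light-driven proton pump of Halorubrum sodomense, indicating the scaffold to which Archon1 is related. This is followed by a short fragment of the Kir2.1 (KCNJ2) potassium channel, corresponding to the KGC element, then EGFP fused in frame. The ER2 element named in the construct is not separately annotated; in constructs of this kind, such Kir2.1-derived trafficking and ER-export motifs are used to improve membrane localization. EGFP provides a conventional green marker for identifying expressing cells and checking localization. Downstream, a WPRE enhances transcript stability and expression, and bGH and rabbit β-globin poly(A) signals terminate the transcript. The repository notes some backbone sequence discrepancies between its quality-control sequencing and the depositor's sequence.
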