Addgene plasmid #108423: pCAG-Archon1-KGC-EGFP-ER2-WPRE
Purpose: Archon1 fluorescent voltage reporter in mammalian expression plasmid
Depositing lab: Edward Boyden. Publication: A robotic multidimensional directed evolution approach applied to fluorescent voltage reporters. Piatkevich KD, Jung EE, Straub C, Linghu C, Park D, Suk HJ, Hochbaum DR, Goodwin D, Pnevmatikakis E, Pak N, Kawashima T, Yang CT, Rhoades JL, Shemesh O, Asano S, Yoon YG, Freifeld L, Saulnier JL, Riegler C, Engert F, Hughes T, Drobizhev M, Szabo B, Ahrens MB, Flavell SW, Sabatini BL, Boyden ES. Nat Chem Biol. 2018 Feb 26. pii: 10.1038/s41589-018-0004-9. doi: 10.1038/s41589-018-0004-9. PubMed 29483642.
Backbone
  Vector backbone: pCAG-WPRE
  Vector type: Mammalian Expression
Growth in bacteria
  Bacterial resistance: Ampicillin, 100 μg/mL
  Growth temperature: 37°C
  Growth strain: DH5alpha
  Copy number: High Copy
Gene/Insert
  Gene/Insert name: Archon1-KGC-EGFP-ER2
  Species: Synthetic
  Insert size (bp): 1581
  GenBank ID: MG250280.1
  Promoter: CAG
  Cloning method: Ligation Independent Cloning
  Sequencing primers: 5′ CAG-Fw; 3′ WPRE-Rv
Terms and licenses: Academic/Nonprofit Terms; Industry Terms: Not Available to Industry
Depositor comments: Addgene QC NGS identified some sequence discrepancies in the plasmid backbone, relative to the depositing lab's provided sequence. Please see the Sequences webpage for additional information.
How to cite: pCAG-Archon1-KGC-EGFP-ER2-WPRE was a gift from Edward Boyden (Addgene plasmid # 108423 ; http://n2t.net/addgene:108423 ; RRID:Addgene_108423)
