>Addgene plasmid #108423 | pCAG-Archon1-KGC-EGFP-ER2-WPRE | addgene partial sequence | sequence record 208093 | Addgene NGS Result
GCAACGTGCTGGTTATTGTGCTGTCTCATCATTTTGGCAAAGAATTCGGTACCGCCACCATGGTTTCTAT
CGCACTGCAGGCTGGTTATGACCTCCTCGGAGATGGTAGACCTGAAAGTCTGTGGCTCGGAATTGGTACA
CTGCTGATGCTGATCGGAACCTTCTACTTCCTGGTTAGAGCGTGGGGAGAGACTGACAAGGATGCACGGG
AGTACTACGCAGTGACAATCCTGGTCAGCGGTATTGCCAGTGCAGCTTATCTGTCAATGTTCTTTGGTAT
TGGCCTCACAGAGGTGCCAGTAGGTGGAGAGATGCTGAACATCTACTACGCAAGATACGCACAGTGGCTG
TTCACTACACCACTGTTGCTGCTGCACCTGGCACTCCTGGCCAAAGTTGATAGAGTGACCATCGGCACTC
TCGTTGGCGTCGATGCTCTGATGATTGTCACAGGCCTGATAGGAACACTGTCACATACTGCCATTGCCAG
ATACTCTTGGTGGCTGTTCTCAACTATCTGTATGATCGTCGTTCTGTATGTCCTGGCCACTTCTCTGCGG
TCAGCCGCTAAGGAGAGAGGCCCAGAGGTTGCCTCAACCTTCAACATCCTCACCGCACTGGTTCTGGTCC
TGTGGACTGCTTACCCTATCATCTGGATTATCGGCACCGAGGGTGCCGGAGTTGTGGGCCTGGGAATCGA
AACTTTGCTGTTCATGGTGCTGGACGTCACCGCCAAGGTGGGCTTCGGTTTTATCCTGCTCAGGTCAAGA
GCCATTCTGCAAGATACAGAAGCACCTGAACCTTCAGCTGGAGCTGATACCGGTGCCGCCGACCGCCCGG
TAGTAGCAGTGAGCAAGGCGGCCGCCAAGAGCAGGATCACCAGCGAGGGCGAGTACATCCCCCTGGACCA
GATCGACATCAACGTGGTGAGCAAGGGCGAGGAGCTGTTCACCGGGGTGGTGCCCATCCTGGTCGAGCTG
GACGGCGACGTAAACGGCCACAAGTTCAGCGTGTCCGGCGAGGGCGAGGGCGATGCCACCTACGGCAAGC
TGACCCTGAAGTTCATTTGCACCACCGGCAAGCTGCCCGTGCCCTGGCCCACCCTCGTGACCACCCTGAC
CTACGGCGTGCAGTGCTTCAGCCGCTACCCCGACCACATGAAGCAGCACGACTTCTTCAAGTCCGCCATG
CCCGAAGGCTACGTCCAGGAGCGCACCATCTTCTTCAAGGACGACGGCAACTACAAGACCCGCGCCGAGG
TGAAGTTCGAGGGCGACACCCTGGTGAACCGCATCGAGCTGAAGGGCATCGACTTCAAGGAGGACGGCAA
CATCCTGGGGCACAAGCTGGAGTACAACTACAACAGCCACAACGTCTATATCATGGCCGACAAGCAGAAG
AACGGCATCAAGGTGAACTTCAAGATCCGCCACAACATCGAGGACGGCAGCGTGCAGCTCGCCGACCACT
ACCAGCAGAACACCCCCATCGGCGACGGCCCCGTGCTGCTGCCCGACAACCACTACCTGAGCACCCAGTC
CGCCCTGAGCAAAGACCCCAACGAGAAGCGCGATCACATGGTCCTGCTGGAGTTCGTGACCGCCGCCGGG
ATCACTCTCGGCATGGACGAGCTGTACAAGTTCTGCTACGAGAACGAGGTGTAATGTACAAGTAAAGCGG
CCCCGGACTCGAGGCCGCAGGTAAGTATCAAGGTTACAAGACAGGTTTAAGGAGACCAATAGAAACTGGG
CTTGTCGAGACAGAGAAGACTCTTGCGTTTCTGATAGGCACCTATTGGTCTTACTGACATCCACTTTGCC
TTTCTCTCCACAGGTGTCGACAATCAACCTCTGGATTACAAAATTTGTGAAAGATTGACTGGTATTCTTA
ACTATGTTGCTCCTTTTACGCTATGTGGATACGCTGCTTTAATGCCTTTGTATCATGCTATTGCTTCCCG
TATGGCTTTCATTTTCTCCTCCTTGTATAAATCCTGGTTGCTGTCTCTTTATGAGGAGTTGTGGCCCGTT
GTCAGGCAACGTGGCGTGGTGTGCACTGTGTTTGCTGACGCAACCCCCACTGGTTGGGGCATTGCCACCA
CCTGTCAGCTCCTTTCCGGGACTTTCGCTTTCCCCCTCCCTATTGCCACGGCGGAACTCATCGCCGCCTG
CCTTGCCCGCTGCTGGACAGGGGCTCGGCTGTTGGGCACTGACAATTCCGTGGTGTTGTCGGGGAAGCTG
ACGTCCTTTCCATGGCTGCTCGCCTGTGTTGCCACCTGGATTCTGCGCGGGACGTCCTTCTGCTACGTCC
CTTCGGCCCTCAATCCAGCGGACCTTCCTTCCCGCGGCCTGCTGCCGGCTCTGCGGCCTCTTCCGCGTCT
TCGCCTTCGCCCTCAGACGAGTCGGATCTCCCTTTGGGCCGCCTCCCCGCCTGGAATTCGAGCTCGGTAC
GATCAGCCTCGACTGTGCCTTCTAGTTGCCAGCCATCTGTTGTTTGCCCCTCCCCCGTGCCTTCCTTGAC
CCTGGAAGGTGCCACTCCCACTGTCCTTTCCTAATAAAATGAGGAAATTGCATCGCATTGTCTGAGTAGG
TGTCATTCTATTCTGGGGGGTGGGGTGGGGCAGGACAGCAAGGGGGAGGATTGGGAAGACAATAGCCCAG
CTTTTGTTCCCTTTAGTGAGGGTTAATTGCGCGCTTGGCGTAATCATGGTCATAGCTGTTTCCTGTGTGA
AATTGTTATCCGCTAATTCACTCCTCAGGTGCAGGCTGCCTATCAGAAGGTGGTGGCTGGTGTGGCCAAT
GCCCTGGCTCACAAATACCACTGAGATCGATCTTTTTCCCTCTGCCAAAAATTATGGGGACATCATGAAG
CCCCTTGAGCATCTGACTTCTGGCTAATAAAGGAAATTTATTTTCATTGCAATAGTGTGTTGGAATTTTT
TGTGTCTCTCACTCGGAAGGACATATGGGAGGGCAAATCATTTAAAACATCAGAATGAGTATTTGGTTTA
GAGTTTGGCAACATATGCCCATATGCTGGCTGCCATGAACAAAGGTTGGCTATAAAGAGGTCATCAGTAT
ATGAAACAGCCCCCTGCTGTCCATTCCTTATTCCATAGAAAAGCCTTGACTTGAGGTTAGATTTTTTTTA
TATTTTGTTTTGTGTTATTTTTTTCTTTAACATCCCTAAAATTTTCCTTACATGTTTTACTAGCCAGATT
TTTCCTCCTCTCCTGACTACTCCCAGTCATAGCTGTCCCTCTTCTCTTATGGAGATCCCTCGACCTGCAG
CCCAAGCTTGGCGTAATCATGGTCATAGCTGTTTCCTGTGTGAAATTGTTATCCGCTCACAATTCCACAC
AACATACGAGCCGGAAGCATAAAGTGTAAAGCCTGGGGTGCCTAATGAGTGAGCTAACTCACATTAATTG
CGTTGCGCTCACTGCCCGCTTTCCAGTCGGGAAACCTGTCGTGCCAGCGGATCCGCATCTCAATTAGTCA
GCAACCATAGTCCCGCCCCTAACTCCGCCCATCCCGCCCCTAACTCCGCCCAGTTCCGCCCATTCTCCGC
CCCATGGCTGACTAATTTTTTTTATTTATGCAGAGGCCGAGGCCGCCTCGGCCTCTGAGCTATTCCAGAA
GTAGTGAGGAGGCTTTTTTGGAGGCCTAGGCTTTTGCAAAAAGCTAACTTGTTTATTGCAGCTTATAATG
GTTACAAATAAAGCAATAGCATCACAAATTTCACAAATAAAGCATTTTTTTCACTGCATTCTAGTTGTGG
TTTGTCCAAACTCATCAATGTATCTTATCATGTCTGGATCCGCTGCATTAATGAATCGGCCAACGCGCGG
GGAGAGGCGGTTTGCGTATTGGGCGCTCTTCCGCTTCCTCGCTCACTGACTCGCTGCGCTCGGTCGTTCG
GCTGCGGCGAGCGGTATCAGCTCACTCAAAGGCGGTAATACGGTTATCCACAGAATCAGGGGATAACGCA
GGAAAGAACATGTGAGCAAAAGGCCAGCAAAAGGCCAGGAACCGTAAAAAGGCCGCGTTGCTGGCGTTTT
TCCATAGGCTCCGCCCCCCTGACGAGCATCACAAAAATCGACGCTCAAGTCAGAGGTGGCGAAACCCGAC
AGGACTATAAAGATACCAGGCGTTTCCCCCTGGAAGCTCCCTCGTGCGCTCTCCTGTTCCGACCCTGCCG
CTTACCGGATACCTGTCCGCCTTTCTCCCTTCGGGAAGCGTGGCGCTTTCTCATAGCTCACGCTGTAGGT
ATCTCAGTTCGGTGTAGGTCGTTCGCTCCAAGCTGGGCTGTGTGCACGAACCCCCCGTTCAGCCCGACCG
CTGCGCCTTATCCGGTAACTATCGTCTTGAGTCCAACCCGGTAAGACACGACTTATCGCCACTGGCAGCA
GCCACTGGTAACAGGATTAGCAGAGCGAGGTATGTAGGCGGTGCTACAGAGTTCTTGAAGTGGTGGCCTA
ACTACGGCTACACTAGAAGAACAGTATTTGGTATCTGCGCTCTGCTGAAGCCAGTTACCTTCGGAAAAAG
AGTTGGTAGCTCTTGATCCGGCAAACAAACCACCGCTGGTAGCGGTGGTTTTTTTGTTTGCAAGCAGCAG
ATTACGCGCAGAAAAAAAGGATCTCAAGAAGATCCTTTGATCTTTTCTACGGGGTCTGACGCTCAGTGGA
ACGAAAACTCACGTTAAGGGATTTTGGTCATGAGATTATCAAAAAGGATCTTCACCTAGATCCTTTTAAA
TTAAAAATGAAGTTTTAAATCAATCTAAAGTATATATGAGTAAACTTGGTCTGACAGTTACCAATGCTTA
ATCAGTGAGGCACCTATCTCAGCGATCTGTCTATTTCGTTCATCCATAGTTGCCTGACTCCCCGTCGTGT
AGATAACTACGATACGGGAGGGCTTACCATCTGGCCCCAGTGCTGCAATGATACCGCGAGACCCACGCTC
ACCGGCTCCAGATTTATCAGCAATAAACCAGCCAGCCGGAAGGGCCGAGCGCAGAAGTGGTCCTGCAACT
TTATCCGCCTCCATCCAGTCTATTAATTGTTGCCGGGAAGCTAGAGTAAGTAGTTCGCCAGTTAATAGTT
TGCGCAACGTTGTTGCCATTGCTACAGGCATCGTGGTGTCACGCTCGTCGTTTGGTATGGCTTCATTCAG
CTCCGGTTCCCAACGATCAAGGCGAGTTACATGATCCCCCATGTTGTGCAAAAAAGCGGTTAGCTCCTTC
GGTCCTCCGATCGTTGTCAGAAGTAAGTTGGCCGCAGTGTTATCACTCATGGTTATGGCAGCACTGCATA
ATTCTCTTACTGTCATGCCATCCGTAAGATGCTTTTCTGTGACTGGTGAGTACTCAACCAAGTCATTCTG
AGAATAGTGTATGCGGCGACCGAGTTGCTCTTGCCCGGCGTCAATACGGGATAATACCGCGCCACATAGC
AGAACTTTAAAAGTGCTCATCATTGGAAAACGTTCTTCGGGGCGAAAACTCTCAAGGATCTTACCGCTGT
TGAGATCCAGTTCGATGTAACCCACTCGTGCACCCAACTGATCTTCAGCATCTTTTACTTTCACCAGCGT
TTCTGGGTGAGCAAAAACAGGAAGGCAAAATGCCGCAAAAAAGGGAATAAGGGCGACACGGAAATGTTGA
ATACTCATACTCTTCCTTTTTCAATATTATTGAAGCATTTATCAGGGTTATTGTCTCATGAGCGGATACA
TATTTGAATGTATTTAGAAAAATAAACAAATAGGGGTTCCGCGCACATTTCCCCGAAAAGTGCCACCTGG
GTCGACATTGATTATTGACTAGAGTCATCC
